Addgene plasmid #181762: AiP993-Ai195 (TIT2L-GC7s-ICF-IRES-tTA2)
Purpose: targeting vector
Depositing lab: Tanya Daigle. Depositing organization: Allen Institute.
Backbone
  Vector backbone: TIGRE3.0 targeting vector
  Vector type: Mammalian Expression
Growth in bacteria
  Bacterial resistance: Kanamycin, 50 μg/mL
  Growth temperature: 30°C
  Growth strain: NEB Stable
  Copy number: Low Copy
Gene/Insert
  Gene/Insert name: GCaMP7s and tTA2
  Species: Synthetic
  Cloning method: Restriction Enzyme; 5′ cloning site unknown (unknown if destroyed)
Terms and licenses: Academic/Nonprofit Terms; Industry Terms: Not Available to Industry
How to cite: AiP993-Ai195 (TIT2L-GC7s-ICF-IRES-tTA2) was a gift from Tanya Daigle (Addgene plasmid # 181762 ; http://n2t.net/addgene:181762 ; RRID:Addgene_181762)
