[The description below was written by a language model from this plasmid's Addgene catalogue record.]
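Description:
AiP993-Ai195 (TIT2L-GC7s-ICF-IRES-tTA2) is a targeting vector built on the TIGRE3.0 targeting backbone and catalogued as a mammalian expression construct. It is maintained in bacteria as a low-copy plasmid under kanamycin selection. The use of a recombination-deficient cloning strain suggests the construct contains repetitive or otherwise unstable elements, although the record does not say so explicitly. No feature table is available, so the origin of replication, homology or recombination sites, and any mammalian selection cassette are not documented here.

The payload consists of two synthetic coding sequences: GCaMP7s, a genetically encoded green fluorescent calcium indicator of the slow, high-sensitivity jGCaMP7 class, and tTA2, a tetracycline-controlled transactivator. The name indicates that tTA2 sits downstream of an IRES, an element that permits cap-independent translation of a second open reading frame from a shared transcript. By general convention, "TIT2L" in TIGRE-series constructs denotes a TRE-type tetracycline-responsive promoter with a lox-flanked stop cassette. This would make indicator expression depend on both recombinase activity and tTA, with the co-delivered tTA2 supplying the transactivator from the same locus. However, the promoters, stop cassettes and the meaning of the "ICF" segment are not stated in the record, so this reading rests on the name alone.

The stated purpose is simply that of a targeting vector. Its name and backbone point to insertion of the calcium-indicator and transactivator cassette into the TIGRE genomic locus to generate the Ai195 reporter line for calcium imaging of cellular activity.
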