>Addgene plasmid #181762 | AiP993-Ai195 (TIT2L-GC7s-ICF-IRES-tTA2) | addgene full sequence | sequence record 356654 | Addgene NGS Result
CGAAAACTCACGTTAAGGGATTTTGGTCATGAGATTATCAAAAAGGATCTTCACCTAGATCCTTTTAAAT
TAAAAATGAAGTTTTAAATCAATCTAAAGTATATATGAGTAAACTTGGTCTGACAGTTACCAATGCTTAA
TCAGTGAGGCACCTATCTCAGCGATCTGTCTATTTCGTTCATCCATAGTTGCCTGACTCCCCGTCGTGTA
GATAACTACGATACGGGAGGGCTTACCATCTGGCCCCAGTGCTGCAATGATACCGCGAGACCCACGCTCA
CCGGCTCCAGATTTATCAGCAATAAACCAGCCAGCCGGAAGGGCCGAGCGCAGAAGTGGTCCTGCAACTT
TATCCGCCTCCATCCAGTCTATTAATTGTTGCCGGGAAGCTAGAGTAAGTAGTTCGCCAGTTAATAGTTT
GCGCAACGTTTTGGCGGTTTAAACATTAAGCACGTGTTGACAATTAATCATCGGCATAGTATATCGGCAT
AGTATAATACGACAAGGTGAGGAACTAAACCATGGGATCGGCCATTGAACAAGATGGATTGCACGCAGGT
TCTCCGGCCGCTTGGGTGGAGAGGCTATTCGGCTATGACTGGGCACAACAGACGATCGGCTGCTCTGATG
CCGCCGTGTTCCGGCTGTCAGCGCAGGGGCGCCCGGTTCTTTTTGTCAAGACCGACCTGTCCGGTGCCCT
GAATGAACTGCAGGACGAGGCAGCGCGGCTATCGTGGCTGGCCACGACGGGCGTTCCTTGCGCAGCTGTG
CTCGACGTTGTCACTGAAGCGGGAAGGGACTGGCTGCTATTGGGCGAAGTGCCGGGGCAGGATCTCCTGT
CATCTCACCTTGCTCCTGCCGAGAAAGTATCCATCATGGCTGATGCAATGCGGCGGCTGCATACGCTTGA
TCCGGCTACCTGCCCATTCGACCACCAAGCGAAACATCGCATCGAGCGAGCACGTACTCGGATGGAAGCC
GGTCTTGTCGATCAGGATGATCTGGACGAAGAGCATCAGGGGCTCGCGCCAGCCGAACTGTTCGCCAGGC
TCAAGGCGCGCATGCCCGACGGCGAGGATCTCGTCGTGACCCATGGCGATGCCTGCTTGCCGAATATCAT
GGTGGAAAATGGCCGCTTTTCTGGATTCATCGACTGTGGCCGGCTGGGTGTGGCGGACCGCTATCAGGAC
ATAGCGTTGGCTACCCGTGATATTGCTGAAGAGCTTGGCGGCGAATGGGCTGACCGCTTCCTCGTGCTTT
ACGGTATCGCCGCTCCCGATTCGCAGCGCATCGCCTTCTATCGCCTTCTTGACGAGTTCTTCTGAAGTGT
TAACTGGGTAACGCCAGGGTTTTCCCAGTCACGACGTTGTAAAACGACGGCCAGTGAATTCGAGCTCGGT
ACCGAAAAACCGCTCAGCGGCGCCCGCACCCAAACGAAAACACCCCCGGCCCAAGCGGACCGGGGGTGTC
GCGTGAAATGGATCAGTGAGCGTGGCCGTGGTGGTGGCCGTGGCCGTGCTCGTCCTCGTCGGCCGGCTTG
TCGACGACGGCGGTCTCCGTCGTCAGGATCATCCGGGCCACCGAGGCGGCGTTGAGAACAGCCGAGCGGG
TCACCTTGGCCGGATCGACGACGCCGGCGGAGACCAGATCACCGAACTCCAGCGTGGCGGCGTTGAAGCC
CTGCCCCTTGGGAAGTTCGGAGATTTCGGCCGGCCAATCGATTTTACCGGGGTGGTGCCCATCCTGGTCG
AGCTGGACGGCGACGTAAACGGCCACAAGTTCAGCGTGTCCGGCGAGGGCGAGGGCGATGCCACCTACGG
CAAGCTGACCCTGAAGTTCATCTGCACCACCGGCAAGCTGCCCGTGCCCTGGCCCACCCTCGTGACCACC
CTGACCTACGGCGTGCAGTGCTTCAGCCGCTACCCCGACCACATGAAGCAGCACGACTTCTTCAAGTCCG
CCATGCCCGAAGGCTACGTCCAGGAGCGCACCATCTTCTTCAAGGACGACGGCAACTACAAGACCCGCGC
CGAGGTGAAGTTCGAGGGCGACACCCTGGTGAACCGCATCGAGCTGAAGGGCATCGACTTCAAGGAGGAC
GGCAACATCCTGGGGCACAAGCTGGAGTACAACTACAACAGCCACAACGTCTATATCATGGCCGACAAGC
AGAAGAACGGCATCAAGGTGAACTTCAAGATCCGCCACAACATCGAGGACGGTTAATTAAGAATTCGAGC
TCGCTAGAGCCCCATCCTCACTGACTCCGTCCTGGAGTTGGATGAGAGATAATGGCCTTACGTTGTGCCA
GGGGAGGGTCGGGCTGGATTTAGCAAGATTTACCTTCTCCAAAGAGCGGTGCTGCAGTGGCACAGCTGCC
CACGGAGGTGGGGGGGTCACCGTCCCTGGAGGTGATGAAGAACTGTGGGGATGTGGCACTGAGGGACATG
GCCAGTGGGCACGGTGGGTGGGTTGGGGTTGGTCTTGGGGATCTTGGAGGGCTTTTCCAGCCTTCATGAT
TTGACGATTGTATGAACATCTACATGGCAATTCTCCAGCTGCCTGTCCCAGTCCTACTGACCCAGCTGTA
TCTCTCCAGGCAAGCTCTTCCACCCCTTCTGCTTGCATCCAGACACCATCAAACATGCAGGCTCAGACAC
AGGGACCAGCAGTGTCTGTGGCCTTTTTGTGCTCCTCTCCATGCTGGGTTTTAACTTGCTCTTTGTCCTT
CTATCCTATCTTCTTATCCTTAAGGCTGTTCTGAACGCTGTGACTTGGAGAGTGTCCCAGAGCCCTCAAC
ACCTGCATGTCCCACGTCCATGCTGTCCTGCACTTCCTTATCCCCAAGATCTGCCTCTCCGTGATGCACT
GAATTGGCAAACATGTGTCACCCCAGACCAACAATGTCACAGCAAACTCCCCCTTGATAGGACAAGGGGG
AATGGCTTTACACTGAGACAGGGGAGGTTTGGGTTGGATATGAGGAGGCAGTTTTTCCCCCAGAGGGTGG
TGACGCACTGAACAGGTTGCCCAAGGAGGCTGTGGATGCCCCATCCCTGCAGGCATTCAAGGCCAGGCTG
GATGTGGCTCTGGGCAGCCTGGGCTGCTGGTTGATGACCCTGCACATAGCAGGGGGTTGGATCTGGATGA
GCACTGTGCTCCTTTGCAACCCAGGCCGTTCTATGATTCTGTCATTCTAAATCTCTCTTTCAGCCTAAAG
CTTTTTCCCCGTATCCCCCCAGGTGTCTGCAGGCTCAAAGAGCAGCGAGAAGCGTTCAGAGGAAAGCGAT
CCCGTGCCACCTTCCCCGTGCCCGGGCTGTCCCCGCACGCTGCCGGCTCGGGGATGCGGGGGGAGCGCCG
GACCGGAGCGGAGCCCCGGGCGGCTCGCTGCTGCCCCCTAGCGGGGGAGGGACGTAATTACATCCCTGGG
GGCTTTGGGGGGGGGCTGTCCCTCTAGCGAGCTCGGTACCCAGAGCCCCATCCTCACTGACTCCGTCCTG
GAGTTGGATGAGAGATAATGGCCTTACGTTGTGCCAGGGGAGGGTCGGGCTGGATTTAGCAAGATTTACC
TTCTCCAAAGAGCGGTGCTGCAGTGGCACAGCTGCCCACGGAGGTGGGGGGGTCACCGTCCCTGGAGGTG
ATGAAGAACTGTGGGGATGTGGCACTGAGGGACATGGCCAGTGGGCACGGTGGGTGGGTTGGGGTTGGTC
TTGGGGATCTTGGAGGGCTTTTCCAGCCTTCATGATTTGACGATTGTATGAACATCTACATGGCAATTCT
CCAGCTGCCTGTCCCAGTCCTACTGACCCAGCTGTATCTCTCCAGGCAAGCTCTTCCACCCCTTCTGCTT
GCATCCAGACACCATCAAACATGCAGGCTCAGACACAGGGACCAGCAGTGTCTGTGGCCTTTTTGTGCTC
CTCTCCATGCTGGGTTTTAACTTGCTCTTTGTCCTTCTATCCTATCTTCTTATCCTTAAGGCTGTTCTGA
ACGCTGTGACTTGGAGAGTGTCCCAGAGCCCTCAACACCTGCATGTCCCACGTCCATGCTGTCCTGCACT
TCCTTATCCCCAAGATCTGCCTCTCCGTGATGCACTGAATTGGCAAACATGTGTCACCCCAGACCAACAA
TGTCACAGCAAACTCCCCCTTGATAGGACAAGGGGGAATGGCTTTACACTGAGACAGGGGAGGTTTGGGT
TGGATATGAGGAGGCAGTTTTTCCCCCAGAGGGTGGTGACGCACTGAACAGGTTGCCCAAGGAGGCTGTG
GATGCCCCATCCCTGCAGGCATTCAAGGCCAGGCTGGATGTGGCTCTGGGCAGCCTGGGCTGCTGGTTGA
TGACCCTGCACATAGCAGGGGGTTGGATCTGGATGAGCACTGTGCTCCTTTGCAACCCAGGCCGTTCTAT
GATTCTGTCATTCTAAATCTCTCTTTCAGCCTAAAGCTTTTTCCCCGTATCCCCCCAGGTGTCTGCAGGC
TCAAAGAGCAGCGAGAAGCGTTCAGAGGAAAGCGATCCCGTGCCACCTTCCCCGTGCCCGGGCTGTCCCC
GCACGCTGCCGGCTCGGGGATGCGGGGGGAGCGCCGGACCGGAGCGGAGCCCCGGGCGGCTCGCTGCTGC
CCCCTAGCGGGGGAGGGACGTAATTACATCCCTGGGGGCTTTGGGGGGGGGCTGTCCCTCTAGGGGTACC
CGGGGATCCACCGGTCGTAAGCGGTTATAAGCTGCAATAAACAAGTTTCGAGTTTACCACTCCCTATCAG
TGATAGAGAAAAGTGAAAGTCGAGTTTACCACTCCCTATCAGTGATAGAGAAAAGTGAAAGTCGAGTTTA
CCACTCCCTATCAGTGATAGAGAAAAGTGAAAGTCGAGTTTACCACTCCCTATCAGTGATAGAGAAAAGT
GAAAGTCGAGTTTACCACTCCCTATCAGTGATAGAGAAAAGTGAAAGTCGAGTTTACCACTCCCTATCAG
TGATAGAGAAAAGTGAAAGTCGAGTTTACCACTCCCTATCAGTGATAGAGAAAAGTGAAAGTCGAGCTCG
GTACCCGGGTCGAGGTAGGCGTGTACGGTGGGAGGCCTATATAAGCAGAGCTCGTTTAGTGAACCGTCAG
ATCGCCTGGAGACGCCATCCACGCTGTTTTGACCTCCATAGAAGACACCGGGACCGATCCAGCCTCCGCG
GCCCCGAATTCGAGCTCGGTACCCGGGGATCAAATTCAATTAAATATAACTTCGTATAGCATACATTATA
CGAAGTTATTCGCGATGAATAAATGAAAGCTTGCAGATCCCCTCAGCACCATGGCTAGCGGCAGCCTCGG
AGTTTGAATAGATAGAATAAAATATCTTTATTTTCATTCCATCTGTGTGTTGGTTTTTTGTGTGAGATCT
ACGGGTGGCATCCCTGTGACCCCTCCCCAGTGCCTCTCCTGGCCCTGGAAGTTGCCACTCCAGTGCCCAC
CAGCCTTGTCCTAATAAAATTAAGTTGCATCATTTTGTCTGACTAGGTGTCCTTCTATAATATTATGGGG
TGGAGGGGGGTGGTATGGAGCAAGGGGCAAGTTGGGAAGACAACCTGTAGGGCCTGCGGGGTCTATTGGG
AACCAAGCTGGAGTGCAGTGGCACAATCTTGGCTCACTGCAATCTCCGCCTCCTGGGTTCAAGCGATTCT
CCTGCCTCAGGCTCCCGAGTTGTTGGGATTCCAGGCATGCATGACCAGGCTCAGCTAATTTTTGTTTTTT
TGGTAGAGACGGGGTTTCACCATATTGGCCAGGCTGGTCTCCAACTCCTAATCTCAGGTGATCTACCCAC
CTTGGCCTCCCAAATTGCTGGGATTACAGGCGTGAACCACTGCTCCCTTCCCTGTCCTTCTGCCTCAGCG
CTGTAAGTCTGCAGAAATTGATGATCTATTAAACAATAAAGATGTCCACTAAAATGGAAGTTTTTCCTGT
CATACTTTGTTAAGAAGGGTGAGAACAGAGTACCTACATTTTGAATGGAAGGATTGGAGCTACGGGGGTG
GGGGTGGGGTGGGATTAGATAAATGCCTGCTCTTTACTGAAGGCTCTTTACTATTGCTTTATGATAATGT
TTCATAGTTGGATATCATAATTTAAACAAGCAAAACCAAATTAAGGGCCAGCTCATTCCTCCCACTCATG
ATCTATAGATCTATAGATCTCTCGTGGGATCATTGTTTTTCTCTTGATTCCCACTTTGTGGTTCTAAGTA
CTGTGGTTTCCAAATGTGTCAGTTTCATAGCCTGAAGAACGAGATCAGCAGCCTCTGTTCCACATACACT
TCATTCTCAGTATTGTTTTGCCAAGTTCTAATTCCATCAGAAAGCTTTTACTTAACTGAATAGCTAACAT
AACTTCGTATAGCATACATTATACGAAGTTATCACGCGTGCCGCCACCATGGGTTCTCATCATCATCATC
ATCATGGTATGGCTAGCATGACTGGTGGACAGCAAATGGGTCGGGATCTGTACGACGATGACGATAAGGA
TCTCGCCACCATGGTCGACTCATCACGTCGTAAGTGGAATAAGACAGGTCACGCAGTCAGAGTGATAGGT
CGGCTGAGCTCACTCGAGAACGTCTATATCAAGGCCGACAAGCAGAAGAACGGCATCAAGGCGAACTTCC
ACATCCGCCACAACATCGAGGACGGCGGCGTGCAGCTCGCCTACCACTACCAGCAGAACACCCCCATCGG
CGACGGCCCCGTGCTGCTGCCCGACAACCACTACCTGAGCGTGCAGTCCAAACTTTCGAAAGACCCCAAC
GAGAAGCGCGATCACATGGTCCTGCTGGAGTTCGTGACCGCCGCCGGGATCACTCTCGGCATGGACGAGC
TGTACAAGGGCGGTACCGGAGGGAGCATGGTGAGCAAGGGCGAGGAGCTGTTCACCGGGGTGGTGCCCAT
CCTGGTCGAGCTGGACGGCGACGTAAACGGCCACAAGTTCAGCGTGTCCGGCGAGGGTGAGGGCGATGCC
ACCTACGGCAAGCTGACCCTGAAGTTCATCTGCACCACCGGCAAGCTGCCCGTGCCCTGGCCCACCCTCG
TGACCACCCTGACCTACGGCGTGCAGTGCTTCAGCCGCTACCCCGACCACATGAAGCAGCACGACTTCTT
CAAGTCCGCCATGCCCGAAGGCTACATCCAGGAGCGCACCATCTTCTTCAAGGACGACGGCAACTACAAG
ACCCGCGCCGAGGTGAAGTTCGAGGGCGACACCCTGGTGAACCGCATCGAGCTTAAGGGCATCGACTTCA
AGGAGGACGGCAACATCCTGGGGCACAAGCTGGAGTACAACCTTCCTGACCAACTGACTGAAGAGCAGAT
CGCAGAATTTAAAGAGCTTTTCTCCCTATTTGACAAGGACGGGGATGGGACAATAACAACCAAGGAGCTG
GGGACGGTGATGCGGTCTCTGGGGCAGAACCCCACAGAAGCAGAGCTGCAGGACATGATCAATGAAGTAG
ATGCCGACGGTGACGGCACAATCGACTTCCCTGAGTTCCTGACAATGATGGCAAGAAAAATGAAATACAG
GGACACGGAAGAAGAAATTAGAGAAGCGTTCGGTGTGTTTGATAAGGATGGCAATGGCTACATCAGTGCA
GCAGAGCTTCGCCACGTGATGACAAACCTTGGAGAGAAGTTAACAGATGAAGAGGTTGATGAAATGATCA
GGGAAGCAGACATCGATGGGGATGGTCAGGTAAACTACGAAGAGTTTGTACAAATGATGACAGCGAAGTG
AACGCGTTACGTAAAGCTTGTCGATAATCAACCTCTGGATTACAAAATTTGTGAAAGATTGACTGGTATT
CTTAACTATGTTGCTCCTTTTACGCTATGTGGATACGCTGCTTTAATGCCTTTGTATCATGCTATTGCTT
CCCGTATGGCTTTCATTTTCTCCTCCTTGTATAAATCCTGGTTGCTGTCTCTTTATGAGGAGTTGTGGCC
CGTTGTCAGGCAACGTGGCGTGGTGTGCACTGTGTTTGCTGACGCAACCCCCACTGGTTGGGGCATTGCC
ACCACCTGTCAGCTCCTTTCCGGGACTTTCGCTTTCCCCCTCCCTATTGCCACGGCGGAACTCATCGCCG
CCTGCCTTGCCCGCTGCTGGACAGGGGCTCGGCTGTTGGGCACTGACAATTCCGTGGTGTTGTCGGGGAA
ATCATCGTCCTTTCCTTGGCTGCTCGCCTATGTTGCCACCTGGATTCTGCGCGGGACGTCCTTCTGCTAC
GTCCCTTCGGCCCTCAATCCAGCGGACCTTCCTTCCCGCGGCCTGCTGCCGGCTCTGCGGCCTCTTCCGC
GTCTTCGCCTTCGCCCTCAGACGAGTCGGATCTCCCTTTGGGCCGCCTCCCCGCATCGACACCGAGCGCT
GCTCGAGGCCTCGACTGTGCCTTCTAGTTGCCAGCCATCTGTTGTTTGCCCCTCCCCCGTGCCTTCCTTG
ACCCTGGAAGGTGCCACTCCCACTGTCCTTTCCTAATAAAATGAGGAAATTGCATCGCATTGTCTGAGTA
GGTGTCATTCTATTCTGGGGGGTGGGGTGGGGCAGGACAGCAAGGGGGAGGATTGGGAAGACAATAGCAG
GCATGCTGGGGACACGTGGGATCCTCTAGAGCCCCATCCTCACTGACTCCGTCCTGGAGTTGGATGAGAG
ATAATGGCCTTACGTTGTGCCAGGGGAGGGTCGGGCTGGATTTAGCAAGATTTACCTTCTCCAAAGAGCG
GTGCTGCAGTGGCACAGCTGCCCACGGAGGTGGGGGGGTCACCGTCCCTGGAGGTGATGAAGAACTGTGG
GGATGTGGCACTGAGGGACATGGCCAGTGGGCACGGTGGGTGGGTTGGGGTTGGTCTTGGGGATCTTGGA
GGGCTTTTCCAGCCTTCATGATTTGACGATTGTATGAACATCTACATGGCAATTCTCCAGCTGCCTGTCC
CAGTCCTACTGACCCAGCTGTATCTCTCCAGGCAAGCTCTTCCACCCCTTCTGCTTGCATCCAGACACCA
TCAAACATGCAGGCTCAGACACAGGGACCAGCAGTGTCTGTGGCCTTTTTGTGCTCCTCTCCATGCTGGG
TTTTAACTTGCTCTTTGTCCTTCTATCCTATCTTCTTATCCTTAAGGCTGTTCTGAACGCTGTGACTTGG
AGAGTGTCCCAGAGCCCTCAACACCTGCATGTCCCACGTCCATGCTGTCCTGCACTTCCTTATCCCCAAG
ATCTGCCTCTCCGTGATGCACTGAATTGGCAAACATGTGTCACCCCAGACCAACAATGTCACAGCAAACT
CCCCCTTGATAGGACAAGGGGGAATGGCTTTACACTGAGACAGGGGAGGTTTGGGTTGGATATGAGGAGG
CAGTTTTTCCCCCAGAGGGTGGTGACGCACTGAACAGGTTGCCCAAGGAGGCTGTGGATGCCCCATCCCT
GCAGGCATTCAAGGCCAGGCTGGATGTGGCTCTGGGCAGCCTGGGCTGCTGGTTGATGACCCTGCACATA
GCAGGGGGTTGGATCTGGATGAGCACTGTGCTCCTTTGCAACCCAGGCCGTTCTATGATTCTGTCATTCT
AAATCTCTCTTTCAGCCTAAAGCTTTTTCCCCGTATCCCCCCAGGTGTCTGCAGGCTCAAAGAGCAGCGA
GAAGCGTTCAGAGGAAAGCGATCCCGTGCCACCTTCCCCGTGCCCGGGCTGTCCCCGCACGCTGCCGGCT
CGGGGATGCGGGGGGAGCGCCGGACCGGAGCGGAGCCCCGGGCGGCTCGCTGCTGCCCCCTAGCGGGGGA
GGGACGTAATTACATCCCTGGGGGCTTTGGGGGGGGGCTGTCCCTCTAGAGCCCCATCCTCACTGACTCC
GTCCTGGAGTTGGATGAGAGATAATGGCCTTACGTTGTGCCAGGGGAGGGTCGGGCTGGATTTAGCAAGA
TTTACCTTCTCCAAAGAGCGGTGCTGCAGTGGCACAGCTGCCCACGGAGGTGGGGGGGTCACCGTCCCTG
GAGGTGATGAAGAACTGTGGGGATGTGGCACTGAGGGACATGGCCAGTGGGCACGGTGGGTGGGTTGGGG
TTGGTCTTGGGGATCTTGGAGGGCTTTTCCAGCCTTCATGATTTGACGATTGTATGAACATCTACATGGC
AATTCTCCAGCTGCCTGTCCCAGTCCTACTGACCCAGCTGTATCTCTCCAGGCAAGCTCTTCCACCCCTT
CTGCTTGCATCCAGACACCATCAAACATGCAGGCTCAGACACAGGGACCAGCAGTGTCTGTGGCCTTTTT
GTGCTCCTCTCCATGCTGGGTTTTAACTTGCTCTTTGTCCTTCTATCCTATCTTCTTATCCTTAAGGCTG
TTCTGAACGCTGTGACTTGGAGAGTGTCCCAGAGCCCTCAACACCTGCATGTCCCACGTCCATGCTGTCC
TGCACTTCCTTATCCCCAAGATCTGCCTCTCCGTGATGCACTGAATTGGCAAACATGTGTCACCCCAGAC
CAACAATGTCACAGCAAACTCCCCCTTGATAGGACAAGGGGGAATGGCTTTACACTGAGACAGGGGAGGT
TTGGGTTGGATATGAGGAGGCAGTTTTTCCCCCAGAGGGTGGTGACGCACTGAACAGGTTGCCCAAGGAG
GCTGTGGATGCCCCATCCCTGCAGGCATTCAAGGCCAGGCTGGATGTGGCTCTGGGCAGCCTGGGCTGCT
GGTTGATGACCCTGCACATAGCAGGGGGTTGGATCTGGATGAGCACTGTGCTCCTTTGCAACCCAGGCCG
TTCTATGATTCTGTCATTCTAAATCTCTCTTTCAGCCTAAAGCTTTTTCCCCGTATCCCCCCAGGTGTCT
GCAGGCTCAAAGAGCAGCGAGAAGCGTTCAGAGGAAAGCGATCCCGTGCCACCTTCCCCGTGCCCGGGCT
GTCCCCGCACGCTGCCGGCTCGGGGATGCGGGGGGAGCGCCGGACCGGAGCGGAGCCCCGGGCGGCTCGC
TGCTGCCCCCTAGCGGGGGAGGGACGTAATTACATCCCTGGGGGCTTTGGGGGGGGGCTGTCCCTCTAGA
GTCGACGGCGCGCCCTGCAGGAATCTAGTTATTAATAGTAATCAATTACGGGGTCATTAGTTCATAGCCC
ATATATGGAGTTCCGCGTTACATAACTTACGGTAAATGGCCCGCCTGGCTGACCGCCCAACGACCCCCGC
CCATTGACGTCAATAATGACGTATGTTCCCATAGTAACGCCAATAGGGACTTTCCATTGACGTCAATGGG
TGGAGTATTTACGGTAAACTGCCCACTTGGCAGTACATCAAGTGTATCATATGCCAAGTACGCCCCCTAT
TGACGTCAATGACGGTAAATGGCCCGCCTGGCATTATGCCCAGTACATGACCTTATGGGACTTTCCTACT
TGGCAGTACATCTACGTATTAGTCATCGCTATTACCATGGTCGAGGTGAGCCCCACGTTCTGCTTCACTC
TCCCCATCTCCCCCCCCTCCCCACCCCCAATTTTGTATTTATTTATTTTTTAATTATTTTGTGCAGCGAT
GGGGGCGGGGGGGGGGGGGGGGCGCGCGCCAGGSGGGGCGGGGSGGGGSGRGGGGSGGGGCGGGGCGAGG
CGGAGAGGTGCGGCGGCAGCCAATCAGAGCGGCGCGCTCCGAAAGTTTCCTTTTATGGCGAGGCGGCGGC
GGCGGCGGCCCTATAAAAAGCGAAGCGCGCGGCGGGCGGGAGTCGCTGCGCGCTGCCTTCGCCCCGTGCC
CCGCTCCGCCGCCGCCTCGCGCCGCCCGCCCCGGCTCTGACTGACCGCGTTACTCCCACAGGTGAGCGGG
CGGGACGGCCCTTCTCCTCCGGGCTGTAATTAGCGCTTGGTTTAATGACGGCTTGTTTCTTTTCTGTGGC
TGCGTGAAAGCCTTGAGGGGCTCCGGGAGGGCCCTTTGTGCGGGGGGAGCGGCTCGGGGGGTGCGTGCGT
GTGTGTGTGCGTGGGGAGCGCCGCGTGCGGCTCCGCGCTGCCCGGCGGCTGTGAGCGCTGCGGGCGCGGC
GCGGGGCTTTGTGCGCTCCGCAGTGTGCGCGAGGGGAGCGCGGCCGGGGGCGGTGCCCCGCGGTGCGGGG
GGGGCTGCGAGGGGAACAAAGGCTGCGTGCGGGGTGTGTGCGTGGGGGGGTGAGCAGGGGGTGTGGGCGC
GTCGGTCGGGCTGCAACCCCCCCTGCACCCCCCTCCCCGAGTTGCTGAGCACGGCCCGGCTTCGGGTGCG
GGGCTCCGTACGGGGCGTGGCGCGGGGCTCGCCGTGCCGGGCGGGGGGTGGCGGCAGGTGGGGGTGCCGG
GCGGGGCGGGGCCGCCTCGGGCCGGGGAGGGCTCGGGGGAGGGGCGCGGCGGCCCCCGGAGCGCCGGCGG
CTGTCGAGGCGCGGCGAGCCGCAGCCATTGCCTTTTATGGTAATCGTGCGAGAGGGCGCAGGGACTTCCT
TTGTCCCAAATCTGTGCGGAGCCGAAATCTGGGAGGCGCCGCCGCACCCCCTCTAGCGGGCGCGGGGCGA
AGCGGTGCGGCGCCGGCAGGAAGGAAATGGGCGGGGAGGGCCTTCGTGCGTCGCCGCGCCGCCGTCCCCT
TCTCCCTCTCCAGCCTCGGGGCTGTCCGCGGGGGGACGGCTGCCTTCGGGGGGGACGGGGCAGGGCGGGG
TTCGGCTTCTGGCGTGTGACCGGCGGCTCTAGAGCCTCTGCTAACCATGTTCATGCCTTCTTCTTTTTCC
TACAGCTCCTGGGCAACGTGCTGGTTATTGTGCTGTCTCATCATTTTGGCAAAGAATTGATTTGATACCG
CGGGCCCCGCGTGGACGGTACCGAAGTTCCTATTCTCTAGAAAGTATAGGAACTTCCCTCAGCACCATGG
CTAGCGGCAGCCTCGGAGTTTGAATAGATAGAATAAAATATCTTTATTTTCATTCCATCTGTGTGTTGGT
TTTTTGTGTGAGATCTACGGGTGGCATCCCTGTGACCCCTCCCCAGTGCCTCTCCTGGCCCTGGAAGTTG
CCACTCCAGTGCCCACCAGCCTTGTCCTAATAAAATTAAGTTGCATCATTTTGTCTGACTAGGTGTCCTT
CTATAATATTATGGGGTGGAGGGGGGTGGTATGGAGCAAGGGGCAAGTTGGGAAGACAACCTGTAGGGCC
TGCGGGGTCTATTGGGAACCAAGCTGGAGTGCAGTGGCACAATCTTGGCTCACTGCAATCTCCGCCTCCT
GGGTTCAAGCGATTCTCCTGCCTCAGGCTCCCGAGTTGTTGGGATTCCAGGCATGCATGACCAGGCTCAG
CTAATTTTTGTTTTTTTGGTAGAGACGGGGTTTCACCATATTGGCCAGGCTGGTCTCCAACTCCTAATCT
CAGGTGATCTACCCACCTTGGCCTCCCAAATTGCTGGGATTACAGGCGTGAACCACTGCTCCCTTCCCTG
TCCTTCTGCCTCAGCTAATTGAGTAGGGGGGAGGCTAACTGAAACACGGAAGGAGACAATACCGGAAGGA
ACCCGCGCTATGACGGCAATAAAAAGACAGAATAAAACGCACGGGTGTTGGGTCGTTTGTTCATAAACGC
GGGGTTCGGTCCCAGGGCTGGCACTCTGTCGATACCCCACCGAGACCCCATTGGGGCCAATACGCCCGCG
TTTCTTCCTTTTCCCCACCCCACCCCCCAAGTTCGGGTGAAGGCCCAGGGCTCGCAGCCAACGTCGGGGC
GGCAGGCCGTGGAAGTTCCTATTCTCTAGAAAGTATAGGAACTTCACGCGCGCGTCCATTAATTCCGCCC
CTCTCCCTCCCCCCCCCCTAACGTTACTGGCCGAAGCCGCTTGGAATAAGGCCGGTGTGCGTTTGTCTAT
ATGTTATTTTCCACCATATTGCCGTCTTTTGGCAATGTGAGGGCCCGGAAACCTGGCCCTGTCTTCTTGA
CGAGCATTCCTAGGGGTCTTTCCCCTCTCGCCAAAGGAATGCAAGGTCTGTTGAATGTCGTGAAGGAAGC
AGTTCCTCTGGAAGCTTCTTGAAGACAAACAACGTCTGTAGCGACCCTTTGCAGGCAGCGGAACCCCCCA
CCTGGCGACAGGTGCCTCTGCGGCCAAAAGCCACGTGTATAAGATACACCTGCAAAGGCGGCACAACCCC
AGTGCCACGTTGTGAGTTGGATAGTTGTGGAAAGAGTCAAATGGCTCTCCTCAAGCGTATTCAACAAGGG
GCTGAAGGATGCCCAGAAGGTACCCCATTGTATGGGATCTGATCTGGGGCCTCGGTACACATGCTTTACA
TGTGTTTAGTCGAGGTTAAAAAAACGTCTAGGCCCCCCGAACCACGGGGACGTGGTTTTCCTTTGAAAAA
CACGATGATAATAATTCACCATGTCTAGACTGGACAAGAGCAAAGTCATAAACTCTGCTCTGGAATTACT
CAATGAAGTCGGTATCGAAGGCCTGACGACAAGGAAACTCGCTCAAAAGCTGGGAGTTGAGCAGCCTACC
CTGTACTGGCACGTGAAGAACAAGCGGGCCCTGCTCGATGCCCTGGCAATCGAGATGCTGGACAGGCATC
ATACCCACTTCTGCCCCCTGGAAGGCGAGTCATGGCAAGACTTTCTGCGGAACAACGCCAAGTCATTCCG
CTGTGCTCTCCTCTCACATCGCGACGGGGCTAAAGTGCATCTCGGCACCCGCCCAACAGAGAAACAGTAC
GAAACCCTGGAAAATCAGCTCGCGTTCCTGTGTCAGCAAGGCTTCTCCCTGGAGAACGCACTGTACGCTC
TGTCCGCCGTGGGCCACTTTACACTGGGCTGCGTATTGGAGGATCAGGAGCATCAAGTAGCAAAAGAGGA
AAGAGAGACACCTACCACCGATTCTATGCCCCCACTTCTGAGACAAGCAATTGAGCTGTTCGACCATCAG
GGAGCCGAACCTGCCTTCCTTTTCGGCCTGGAACTAATCATATGTGGCCTGGAGAAACAGCTAAAGTGCG
AAAGCGGCGGGCCGGCCGACGCCCTTGACGATTTTGACTTAGACATGCTCCCAGCCGATGCCCTTGACGA
CTTTGACCTTGATATGCTGCCTGCTGACGCTCTTGACGATTTTGACCTTGACATGCTCCCCGGGTAACTA
AGTAAGGATCAAATGGCGCGTTACGTAAAGCTTGTCGATAATCAACCTCTGGATTACAAAATTTGTGAAA
GATTGACTGGTATTCTTAACTATGTTGCTCCTTTTACGCTATGTGGATACGCTGCTTTAATGCCTTTGTA
TCATGCTATTGCTTCCCGTATGGCTTTCATTTTCTCCTCCTTGTATAAATCCTGGTTGCTGTCTCTTTAT
GAGGAGTTGTGGCCCGTTGTCAGGCAACGTGGCGTGGTGTGCACTGTGTTTGCTGACGCAACCCCCACTG
GTTGGGGCATTGCCACCACCTGTCAGCTCCTTTCCGGGACTTTCGCTTTCCCCCTCCCTATTGCCACGGC
GGAACTCATCGCCGCCTGCCTTGCCCGCTGCTGGACAGGGGCTCGGCTGTTGGGCACTGACAATTCCGTG
GTGTTGTCGGGGAAATCATCGTCCTTTCCTTGGCTGCTCGCCTATGTTGCCACCTGGATTCTGCGCGGGA
CGTCCTTCTGCTACGTCCCTTCGGCCCTCAATCCAGCGGACCTTCCTTCCCGCGGCCTGCTGCCGGCTCT
GCGGCCTCTTCCGCGTCTTCGCCTTCGCCCTCAGACGAGTCGGATCTCCCTTTGGGCCGCCTCCCCGCAT
CGACACCGAGCGCTGCTCGAGGCCTCGACTGTGCCTTCTAGTTGCCAGCCATCTGTTGTTTGCCCCTCCC
CCGTGCCTTCCTTGACCCTGGAAGGTGCCACTCCCACTGTCCTTTCCTAATAAAATGAGGAAATTGCATC
GCATTGTCTGAGTAGGTGTCATTCTATTCTGGGGGGTGGGGTGGGGCAGGACAGCAAGGGGGAGGATTGG
GAAGACAATAGCAGGCATGCTGGGGACACGTGGGATCCGGTGCCAGGGCGTGCCCTTGGGCTCCCCGGGC
GCGTTTGGGCGGCCGCATCGAATTCTACCGGGTAGGGGAGGCGCTTTTCCCAAGGCAGTCTGGAGCATGC
GCTTTAGCAGCCCCGCTGGGCACTTGGCGCTACACAAGTGGCCTCTGGCCTCGCACACATTCCACATCCT
CCGGTAGGCGCCAACCGGCTCCGTTCTTTGGTGGCCCCTTCGCGCCACCTTCTACTCCTCCCCTAGTCAG
GAAGTTCCCCCCCGCCCCGCAGCTCGCGTCGTGCAGGACGTGACAAATGGAAGTAGCACGTCTCACTAGT
CTCGTGCAGATGGACAGCACCGCTGAGCAATGGAAGCGGGTAGGCCTTTGGGGCAGCGGCCAATAGCAGC
TTTGCTCCTTCGCTTTCTGGGCTCAGAGGCTGGGAAGGGGTGGGTCCGGGGGCGGGCTCAGGGGCGGGCT
CAGGGGCGGGGCGGGCGCCCGAAGGTCCTCCGGAGGCCCGGCATTCTGCACGCTTCAAAAGCGCACGTCT
GCCGCGCTGTTCTCCTCTTCCTCATCTCCGGGCCTTTCGACCTGCAATCGCCGCTAGCCGCCACCATGAA
AAAGCCTGAACTCACCGCGACGTCTGTCGAGAAGTTTCTGATCGAAAAGTTCGACAGCGTCTCCGACCTG
ATGCAGCTCTCGGAGGGCGAAGAATCTCGTGCTTTCAGCTTCGATGTAGGAGGGCGTGGATATGTCCTGC
GGGTAAATAGCTGCGCCGATGGTTTCTACAAAGATCGTTATGTTTATCGGCACTTTGCATCGGCCGCGCT
CCCGATTCCGGAAGTGCTTGACATTGGGGAATTCAGCGAGAGCCTGACCTATTGCATCTCCCGCCGTGCA
CAGGGTGTCACGTTGCAAGACCTGCCTGAAACCGAACTGCCCGCTGTTCTGCAGCCGGTCGCGGAGGCCA
TGGATGCGATCGCTGCGGCCGATCTTAGCCAGACGAGCGGGTTCGGCCCATTCGGACCGCAAGGAATCGG
TCAATACACTACATGGCGTGATTTCATATGCGCGATTGCTGATCCCCATGTGTATCACTGGCAAACTGTG
ATGGACGACACCGTCAGTGTAAGTGCTAGCCCCTAGGCCTGAATCGAAAAACCGCTCAGCGGCGCCCGCA
CCCAAACGAAAACACCCCCGGCCCAAGCGGACCGGGGGTGTCGCGTGAAATGGATCAGTGAGCGTGGCCG
TGGTGGTGGCCGTGGCCGTGCTCGTCCTCGTCGGCCGGCTTGTCGACGACGGCGGTCTCCGTCGTCAGGA
TCATCCGGGCCACCGAGGCGGCGTTGAGAACAGCCGAGCGGGTCACCTTGGCCGGATCGACGACGCCGGC
GGAGACCAGATCACCGAACTCCAGCGTGGCGGCGTTGAAGCCCTGCCCCTTGGGAAGTTCGGAGAGAGCT
CGTCGACTGCAGAGGCCTGCATGCAAGCTTGGCGTAATCATGGTCATAGCTGTTTCCTTATCAGCTCACT
CAAAGGCGGTAATACGGTTATCCACAGAATCAGGGGATAACGCAGGAAAGAACATGTGAGCAAAAGGCCA
GCAAAAGGCCAGGAACCGTAAAAAGGCCGCGTTGCTGGCGTTTTTCCATAGGCTCCGCCCCCCTGACGAG
CATCACAAAAATCGACGCTCAAGTCAGAGGTGGCGAAACCCGACAGGACTATAAAGATACCAGGCGTTTC
CCCCTGGAAGCTCCCTCGTGCGCTCTCCTGTTCCGACCCTGCCGCTTACCGGATACCTGTCCGCCTTTCT
CCCTTCGGGAAGCGTGGCGCTTTCTCATAGCTCACGCTGTAGGTATCTCAGTTCGGTGTAGGTCGTTCGC
TCCAAGCTGGGCTGTGTGCACGAACCCCCCGTTCAGCCCGACCGCTGCGCCTTATCCGGTAACTATCGTC
TTGAGTCCAACCCGGTAAGACACGACTTATCGCCACTGGCAGCAGCCACTGGTAACAGGATTAGCAGAGC
GAGGTATGTAGGCGGTGCTACAGAGTTCTTGAAGTGGTGGCCTAACTACGGCTACACTAGAAGAACAGTA
TTTGGTATCTGCGCTCTGCTGAAGCCAGTTACCTTCGGAAAAAGAGTTGGTAGCTCTTGATCCGGCAAAC
AAACCACCGCTGGTAGCGGTGGTTTTTTTGTTTGCAAGCAGCAGATTACGCGCAGAAAAAAAGGATCTCA
AGAAGATCCTTTGATCTTTTCTACGGGGTCTGACGCTCAGTGGAA
